>Addgene plasmid #34514 | KHBD00404 | depositor partial sequence | sequence record 41081 | KHBD00404 sequence 2631 bps
ATGTCGGGCGGACGTGATAGCAGTACCAGTAGCGGGAGCAATTCTGCTGCGCCAGGGGCCAGTACGAATG
CCACCTCCTCCGCATCCGCATCCGCCTCCTCCACATCCACATCCGCATCCCCTGGAAGTACAACATCGCC
CGCGTCCACGCAACGGCAACGAGGTAGACCGGCCAAACGAGCCACATGCACCTGGTGCGGCGAGGGCAAG
CTACCGCTGCAGTACGTCCTGCCCACGCAGACCGGCAAGAAGGAGTTCTGCTCGGAAACATGCATTGCCG
AGTTCCGCAAGGCGTACAGCAAGGGGGCGTGCACCCAGTGCGACAACGTCATCCGCGATGGGGCGCCCAA
CAAGGAGTTCTGCTCGATCATGTGCATGAACAAGCACCAGAAGAAGAACTGCTCGACCAGGCACAGCGGC
GGATCGGCATCGGGCAAGGGTCTGGCGGAAAGCGAGCGCAAGTTGCTGGCCAGTGGAGCGCCCGCACCAA
CGGGGCCCTTTCAATACGAGAGCTTCCACGTCTTCGACTGGGATGCCTATCTAGAGGAAACGGGTAGCGA
AGCTGCTCCTGCAAAATGTTTCAAACAGGCTCAGAATCCTCCCAACAATGATTTTAAAATCGGAATGAAG
CTGGAGGCTTTGGATCCGCGCAACGTCACTTCCACCTGCATTGCCACCGTGGTCGGAGTGCTTGGCTCCA
GACTGCGGCTACGCCTGGATGGAAGTGACTCCCAGAATGACTTTTGGCGGCTGGTCGATTCTACGGAGAT
CCATGCTATTGGACACTGTGAAAAGAACGGTGGCATGCTGCAGCCGCCTCTGGGATTCCGCATGAACGCA
TCCAGCTGGCCCGGCTATCTGTGCAAGATCCTCAACAATGCCATGGTGGCGCCAGAAGAGATCTTCCAGC
CAGAGCCGCCAGAGCCAGAAGAAAACCTGTTCAAGGTGGGCCAGAAACTCGAGGCTGTCGACAAGAAGAA
CCCGCAGCTCATCTGCTGTGCAACAGTAGATGCAATCAAGGATGATCAGATCCATGTAACATTCGATGGT
TGGCGAGGGGCATTCGACTACTGGTGCAATTACCGATCGCGTGACATTTTTCCCGCCGGCTGGTGCGCTA
GAAGTTGTCATCCCATGCAGCCACCGGGCCATAAATCGCGCATGGACTCCAGCTCTAGCAAACAGCGATG
CCCTCGACCCCGCTACACTGTTGTAGCTGAGTCCGAGGCTATGGTTCCCGCTTCCCCTGCCACAGCCCAC
TTCCATCCGAACTGCAAGGGCGGTCCGTTCATCAACAATTCCAAACTGCCCTGCATGGTGACGGGACCCA
CCTACCAAACGCTGGCCAAGCTTTGCCTGCAGGAGGTTTTAGCTGCCAGCACGGATACGCAACAGCTCTC
AAAGTTGCTGTTTGCCCTGGAAGGAGATGTTCATATCGTGACGGCAGCGGGGAAAAATTTCACAGTAAAA
ATACCATCGCCAATGCGAATGAAGGATGACGAAAGCCTCGCCCAATTCATCGAAACGCTGTGCACTACAT
GCCGGGCATGTGCGAATCTCATTTCCTTGGTCCACGAGACGGAGGAGTGCAAGAAGTGCGCCAATAGTCG
GAAGCGTCAACTGACTCAGTCAGCCACACCGCCTTCCTCGCCAGTGCTCGCCGACAAGCGAAACCGTCAA
TCCAACTCGGCAACGACATCACCCTCTGAGAAGATTATCAAGCAGGAATTGGCTGTCAAATCGCCAGTGG
AGTCCAAGTCGAAAACTTCGACGAACAATGGCAAGGAGCCTGCAAGCCAGCAAAACAGCAATCACAGTCT
CAACAATAACAACAACAGTGCCAGCAAGTCCAGCAACAAGGTGGTCATCAAATCGGAGCCCAACGGAGCG
AACGCGCAGACTTCCTCCACAACGCAGGCTCTGCGCAAAGTACGCTTCCAACACCACGCAAACACGAATA
CGAATAGCTCTGCGACAAACGGAAACCAGGATACGAGCCAGACCACGCACGTATCTACCAGCCATTGCAG
CAGCTCGTCAACGTCGTCCAGCACGAGCCTAGCCGGAGGATCGGCGAACACCAGCACAATTGGCAAATAC
CTGGCACCTCTTGTGGCAGAAGTTCATCCAGAGCAGGCCAATGTAAAGCCCTCGAATAGCTACTACAAGA
GTCCGACGACGCTCTCGTCAAGCGCCTCGTTGCCGACATCCGTGTCCACGCCGTTCACGGGCTGCCAGTC
AGCCTCGTCCACTGCACTGGCTGCAGGTGGAGTTACAGCGGCTAAGGCGGCCACCGCGCCGGCTGGAGCA
GCGGCAACTGCGGGAGCTTCTCCGAGCTACACCGCGATTACCTCACCCGTGAGCACGCCCACTTCTGCTT
TGGCAAACTCACATCTGCGGTCGCAGCCGATCGACTGGACCATCGAAGAGGTGATCCAGTACATCGAGAG
CAACGACAACTCCCTTGCAGTTCATGGTGATCTCTTCCGAAAGCACGAAATCGATGGTAAAGCTTTATTA
TTGCTAAATTCAGAGATGATGATGAAGTACATGGGCCTGAAGCTAGGACCAGCCTTAAAAATCTGCAATT
TAGTCAATAAGGTCAATGGTCGTCGAAATAATCTGGCACTC
