>Addgene plasmid #34514 | KHBD00404 | addgene partial sequence | sequence record 42286 | M13-Rev 5'-CAGGAAACAGCTATGACC-3'
GGCAATAATGATTTTATTTTGACTGATAGTGACCTGTTCGTTGCAACAAATTGATAAGCAATGCTTTCTT
ATAATGCCAACTTTGTACAAGAAAGTTGGCAAGAGTGCCAGATTATTTCGACGACCATTGACCTTATTGA
CTAAATTGCAGATTTTTAAGGCTGGTCCTAGCTTCAGGCCCATGTACTTCATCATCATCTCTGAATTTAG
CAATAATAAAGCTTTACCATCGATTTCGTGCTTTCGGAAGAGATCACCATGAACTGCAAGGGAGTTGTCG
TTGCTCTCGATGTACTGGATCACCTCTTCGATGGTCCAGTCGATCGGCTGCGACCGCAGATGTGAGTTTG
CCAAAGCAGAAGTGGGCGTGCTCACGGGTGAGGTAATCGCGGTGTAGCTCGGAGAAGCTCCCGCAGTTGC
CGCTGCTCCAGCCGGCGCGGTGGCCGCCTTAGCCGCTGTAACTCCACCTGCAGCCAGTGCAGTGGACGAG
GCTGACTGGCAGCCCGTGAACGGCGTGGACACGGATGTCGGCAACGAGGCGCTTGACGAGAGCGTCGTCG
GACTCTTGTAGTAGCTATTCGAGGGCTTTACATTGGCCTGCTCTGGATGAACTTCTGCCACAAGAGGTGC
CAGGTATTTGCCAATTGTGCTGGTGTTCGCCGATCCTCCGGCTAGGCTCGTGCTGGACGACGTTGACGAG
CTGCTGCAATGGCTGGTAGATACGTGCGTGGTCTGGCTCGTATCCTGGTTTCCGTTTGTCGCAGAGCTAT
TCGTATTCGTGTTTGCGTGGTGTTGGAAGCGTACTTTGCGCAGAGCCTGCGTTGTGGAGGAAGTCTGCGC
GTTCGCTCGTG
