[The description below was written by a language model from this plasmid's Addgene catalogue record.]
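Description:
KHBD00404 is a Gateway clone built on the pDONR221 backbone (Invitrogen), carrying the open reading frame of the Drosophila melanogaster gene CG9495, better known as Scm (Sex comb on midleg). The insert is about 2.6 kb in a backbone of roughly 2.5 kb. The plasmid is maintained in E. coli as a high-copy vector under kanamycin selection. Although catalogued as a donor vector, it was made by Gateway cloning into pDONR221, so it functions in practice as an entry clone, in which the ORF would normally be flanked by recombination sites that allow transfer into compatible destination vectors. No feature table is provided, so the exact att sites and other backbone elements are not documented here. M13 forward and reverse primer sites flank the insert for sequence verification.

As an entry-type clone, the plasmid is not expected to drive expression itself, and the record lists no promoter, tag or reporter. These elements would be supplied by whichever destination vector receives the ORF. The depositor notes that ORFs in this collection were cloned open-ended, without a stop codon, which permits in-frame C-terminal fusions after recombination, as well as N-terminal fusions provided the destination vector supplies a downstream stop.

The construct belongs to a collection associated with a study on automated protein-DNA interaction screening of Drosophila regulatory elements. Its likely use is therefore as a source clone for shuttling the Scm coding sequence into screening or expression vectors for such assays, or for other fusion-protein applications in fly research.
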