Addgene plasmid #34514: KHBD00404
Depositing lab: Bart Deplancke. Depositing organization: Swiss Federal Institute of Technology (EPFL). Publication: Automated protein-DNA interaction screening of Drosophila regulatory elements. Korneel Hens, Jean-Daniel Feuz, Alina Isakova, Antonina Lagovitina, Andreas Massouras, Julien Bryois, Patrick Callaerts, Susan E. Celniker, Bart Deplancke. Nat Methods. 2011 Oct 30;8(12):1065-70. 10.1038/nmeth.1763 PubMed 22037703.
Backbone
  Vector backbone: pDONR221
  Backbone manufacturer: Invitrogen
  Backbone size w/o insert (bp): 2536
  Vector type: Gateway Donor Vector
Growth in bacteria
  Bacterial resistance: Kanamycin, 50 μg/mL
  Growth temperature: 37°C
  Growth strain: DH5alpha
  Copy number: High Copy
Gene/Insert
  Gene/Insert name: CG9495 (alt names: FBgn0003334; Scm; Sex comb on midleg)
  Species: D. melanogaster (fly)
  Insert size (bp): 2631
  Entrez Gene: Scm (a.k.a. Dmel_CG9495, CG9495, Dmel\CG9495, SCM, Su(z)302, l(3)85Ef, scm)
  Cloning method: Gateway Cloning
  Sequencing primers: 5′ M13F; 3′ M13R
Terms and licenses: Academic/Nonprofit Terms; Industry Terms: Not Available to Industry
Depositor comments: Please note that the ORFs in this collection were cloned open-ended (without a stop codon).
How to cite: KHBD00404 was a gift from Bart Deplancke (Addgene plasmid # 34514 ; http://n2t.net/addgene:34514 ; RRID:Addgene_34514)
